Addgene plasmid #247721: sCAG-DIO-oScarlet3
Purpose: Used for AAV1 tracing experiment.
Depositing lab: Boxuan Zhao. Publication: Connectome-seq: High-throughput Mapping of Neuronal Connectivity at Single-Synapse Resolution via Barcode Sequencing. Chen D, Isakova A, Wan ZJ, Wagner MJ, Wu Y, Zhao BS. bioRxiv [Preprint]. 2025 May 26:2025.02.13.638129. doi: 10.1101/2025.02.13.638129. PubMed 41030982.
Backbone
  Vector backbone: pAAV
  Vector type: Mammalian Expression
Growth in bacteria
  Bacterial resistance: Ampicillin, 100 μg/mL
  Growth temperature: 30°C
  Growth strain: NEB Stable
  Copy number: Low Copy
Gene/Insert
  Gene/Insert name: oScarlet3
  Species: M. musculus (mouse)
Terms and licenses: Academic/Nonprofit Terms; Industry Terms: Not Available to Industry
Depositor comments: Please visit https://doi.org/10.1101/2025.02.13.638129 for bioRxiv preprint.
How to cite: sCAG-DIO-oScarlet3 was a gift from Boxuan Zhao (Addgene plasmid # 247721 ; http://n2t.net/addgene:247721 ; RRID:Addgene_247721)
