[The description below was written by a language model from this plasmid's Addgene catalogue record and pLannotate feature annotations shown in this document.]
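Description:
sCAG-DIO-oScarlet3 is an AAV transfer plasmid built on a pAAV backbone for Cre-dependent expression of a red fluorescent protein in mammalian cells. The expression cassette lies between AAV2 inverted terminal repeats, which the annotation detects only as fragments, and which allow the intervening DNA to be packaged into recombinant AAV particles. In bacteria the plasmid is maintained through a ColE1/pUC-type origin and selected with ampicillin via the β-lactamase gene. The catalogue lists it as low copy and propagated in a recombination-deficient strain, consistent with the need to keep the ITRs stable. Remnants of lacZα, lacI, rop, bom and the lac promoter/operator are backbone leftovers with no role in the payload.

Transcription is driven by a shortened CAG promoter ("sCAG"), annotated as partial segments of the CMV enhancer, chicken β-actin promoter and chimeric intron. Downstream, the reporter coding sequence is placed in reverse orientation and flanked by pairs of lox2272 and loxP sites arranged in opposing directions, the standard DIO (double-floxed inverted orientation) or FLEx design. Without Cre, the antisense open reading frame is not expressed. Cre inverts the cassette and then excises one site of each pair, locking the gene in the sense orientation under sCAG. The reporter is named oScarlet3 in the record and is matched by the annotation tool to mScarlet, indicating a member of that red fluorescent protein family; the mouse species entry probably reflects the intended host rather than the gene's origin. An SV40 poly(A) signal fragment follows the cassette, though it is annotated on the reverse strand.

The stated purpose is AAV1 tracing experiments, in work on mapping neuronal connectivity, where red fluorescence would mark Cre-containing cells.
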