Features (pLannotate 1.2.2; 26 found; start..end, strand, type, name):
     22..81      +  repeat_region  AAV2 ITR (fragment): inverted terminal repeat of adeno-associated virus serotype 2 inverted
     73..142     -  repeat_region  AAV2 ITR (fragment): inverted terminal repeat of adeno-associated virus serotype 2 inverted
    167..415     +  enhancer       CMV enhancer (fragment): human cytomegalovirus immediate early enhancer
    417..538     +  promoter       chicken β-actin promoter (fragment): contains a 21-bp deletion relative to the standard chicken β-actin promoter
    547..568     +  promoter       chicken β-actin promoter (fragment): No description available
    585..608     +  promoter       chicken β-actin promoter (fragment): No description available
    615..712     +  intron         chimeric intron (fragment): chimera between introns from chicken β-actin and rabbit β-globin
    773..806     +  protein_bind   lox2272: Cre-mediated recombination occurs in the 8-bp core sequence (GGATACTT). lox2272 sites are compatible with each other, but incompatible with loxP or loxN sites (Lee and Saito, 1988). Cre recombinase
    807..856     -  intron         β-globin intron (fragment): internally truncated intron from human β-globin
    857..890     +  protein_bind   loxP: Cre-mediated recombination occurs in the 8-bp core sequence (GCATACAT). Cre recombinase
    914..1576    -  CDS            mScarlet: mScarlet is a basic (constitutively fluorescent) red fluorescent protein published in 2016, derived from synthetic construct. It has moderate acid sensitivity.
   1601..1634    -  protein_bind   lox2272: Cre-mediated recombination occurs in the 8-bp core sequence (GGATACTT). lox2272 sites are compatible with each other, but incompatible with loxP or loxN sites (Lee and Saito, 1988). Cre recombinase
   1635..1684    -  intron         β-globin intron (fragment): internally truncated intron from human β-globin
   1685..1718    -  protein_bind   loxP: Cre-mediated recombination occurs in the 8-bp core sequence (GCATACAT). Cre recombinase
   1748..1817    -  polyA_signal   SV40 poly(A) signal (fragment): SV40 polyadenylation signal
   1887..1992    +  repeat_region  AAV2 ITR (fragment): inverted terminal repeat of adeno-associated virus serotype 2 inverted
   2026..2183    +  CDS            lacZα (fragment): LacZα fragment of β-galactosidase; lacZ fragment
   2189..2288    -  misc_feature   bom (fragment): basis of mobility region from pBR322
   2390..2425    -  CDS            rop (fragment): Rop protein, which maintains plasmids at low copy number; rop
   2520..2624    +  promoter       AmpR promoter: bla
   2625..3485    +  CDS            AmpR: β-lactamase; bla; confers resistance to ampicillin, carbenicillin, and related antibiotics
   3656..4244    +  rep_origin     ori: high-copy-number ColE1/pMB1/pBR322/pUC origin of replication
   4427..4519    +  CDS            lacI (fragment): lac repressor; lacI; The lac repressor binds to the lac operator to inhibit transcription in E. coli. This inhibition can be relieved by adding lactose or isopropyl-β-D-thiogalactopyranoside (IPTG).
   4532..4553    +  protein_bind   CAP binding site: CAP binding activates transcription in the presence of cAMP. E. coli catabolite activator protein
   4568..4598    +  promoter       lac promoter: promoter for the E. coli lac operon
   4606..4622    +  protein_bind   lac operator: The lac repressor binds to the lac operator to inhibit transcription in E. coli. This inhibition can be relieved by adding lactose or isopropyl-β-D-thiogalactopyranoside (IPTG). lac repressor encoded by lacI
>Addgene plasmid #247721 | sCAG-DIO-oScarlet3 | addgene full sequence | sequence record 494694 | Addgene NGS Result
AAAGCTTCCCGGGGGGATCTGGGCCACTCCCTCTCTGCGCGCTCGCTCGCTCACTGAGGCCGGGCGACCA
AAGGTCGCCCGGCCTCAGTGAGCGAGCGAGCGCGCAGAGAGGGAGTGGCCAACTCCATCACTAGGGGTTC
CTGGAGGGGTGGAGTCGTGACCTAGGCCATTGACGTCAATAATGACGTATGTTCCCATAGTAACGCCAAT
AGGGACTTTCCATTGACGTCAATGGGTGGAGTATTTACGGTAAACTGCCCACTTGGCAGTACATCAAGTG
TATCATATGCCAAGTACGCCCCCTATTGACGTCAATGACGGTAAATGGCCCGCCTGGCATTATGCCCAGT
ACATGACCTTATGGGACTTTCCTACTTGGCAGTACATCTACGTATTAGTCATCGCTATTACCATGGTCGA
GGTGAGCCCCACGTTCTGCTTCACTCTCCCCATCTCCCCCCCCTCCCCACCCCCAATTTTGTATTTATTT
ATTTTTTAATTATTTTGTGCAGCGATGGGGGCGGGGGGGGGGGGGGGGGGGGCCCCGGGGGGGGGGGGGG
GGGGGGGGGGGGGGGGGGGGGGGGGGGGGGGGGGGGGGGGGGGGGGCGGGGGGGGGGGGGGGGGGGGCAG
GGCGGGGTTCGGCTTCTGGCGTGTGACCGGCGGCTCTAGAGCCTCTGCTAACCATGTTCATGCCTTCTTC
TTTTTCCTACAGCTCCTGGGCAACGTGCTGGTTATTGTGCTGTCTCATCATTTTGGCAAAGAATTGGGAT
CCATAACTTCGTATAGGATACTTTATACGAAGTTATGCAGAATGGTAGCTGGATTGTAGCTGCTATTAGC
AATATGAAACCTCTTAATAACTTCGTATAGCATACATTATACGAAGTTATGGCGCGCCTCAGGAACCACC
AGACCCCCCGGTGCTATGCCGAGCGACGCTGCGCTCGTACTGCTCCACCACTGTATAATCTTCATTATGT
GAAGTTATGTCCAGCTTCCTGTCAATGTTGAAGGCTCCTGGCATCTGGACAGGTTTCTTTGCGCGGTAGG
TAGTTTTAAAGTCTGCCAGGTATCGGCCACCATCTTTTAATCGCAACGCCATTTTGATATCCCCTTTCAA
AACTACATCCTCGGGATATAGTCTTTCCGTGGAGGCCTCCCAGCCCATAGTCTTCTTCTGCATCACTGGT
CCATCTGGGGGGAAGTTGGTGCCCCGAAGCTTGACCTTGTAGATGAGCGTTCCATCCTCCAGTGAGGTGT
CCTGGGCCACAGATACTGCCCCTCCGTCTTCAAAGTTCATGACACGGTCCCACTTGAATCCTTCTGGGAA
ACTTTGTTTCCAGTAGTCCGGAATGTCAGCAGGGTGCTTTGTAAAAGCTCTAGAGCCATACATGAACTGG
GGACTCAGGATATCCCAGCTGAAAGGCAGAGGACCCCCCTTGGTAACCCTGAGCTTGGCTGTTTGAGTGC
CCTCATAGGGCCTCCCTTCTCCCTCACCTTCAATCTCAAATTCGTGGCCATTCATGGAGCCCTCCATGTG
CACTTTGAATCTCATAAACTCCTTGATCACAGCTTCTGTGCTGTCCATGGTGGCGCTAGCATAACTTCGT
ATAAAGTATCCTATACGAAGTTATTTGCCTTAACCCAGAAATTATCACTGTTATTCTTTAGAATGGTGCA
AAGAATAACTTCGTATAATGTATGCTATACGAAGTTATGCGGCCGCTAGGCCTCACCTGCGATCTCGATG
CTTTATTTGTGAAATTTGTGATGCTATTGCTTTATTTGTAACCATTATAAGCTGCAATAAACAAGTTAAC
AACAACAATTGCATTCATTTTATGTTTCAGGTTCAGGGGGAGGTGTGGGAGGTTTTTTAAACTAGTCCAC
TCCCTCTCTGCGCGCTCGCTCGCTCACTGAGGCCGGGCGACCAAAGGTCGCCCGACGCCCGGGCTTTGCC
CGGGCGGCCTCAGTGAGCGAGCGAGCGCGCAGAGAGGGACAGATCCGGGCCCGCATGCGTCGACAATTCA
CTGGCCGTCGTTTTACAACGTCGTGACTGGGAAAACCCTGGCGTTACCCAACTTAATCGCCTTGCAGCAC
ATCCCCCTTTCGCCAGCTGGCGTAATAGCGAAGAGGCCCGCACCGATCGCCCTTCCCAACAGTTGCGCAG
CCTGAATGGCGAATGGCGCCTGATGCGGTATTTTCTCCTTACGCATCTGTGCGGTATTTCACACCGCATA
TGGTGCACTCTCAGTACAATCTGCTCTGATGCCGCATAGTTAAGCCAGCCCCGACACCCGCCAACACCCG
CTGACGCGCCCTGACGGGCTTGTCTGCTCCCGGCATCCGCTTACAGACAAGCTGTGACCGTCTCCGGGAG
CTGCATGTGTCAGAGGTTTTCACCGTCATCACCGAAACGCGCGAGACGAAAGGGCCTCGTGATACGCCTA
TTTTTATAGGTTAATGTCATGATAATAATGGTTTCTTAGACGTCAGGTGGCACTTTTCGGGGAAATGTGC
GCGGAACCCCTATTTGTTTATTTTTCTAAATACATTCAAATATGTATCCGCTCATGAGACAATAACCCTG
ATAAATGCTTCAATAATATTGAAAAAGGAAGAGTATGAGTATTCAACATTTCCGTGTCGCCCTTATTCCC
TTTTTTGCGGCATTTTGCCTTCCTGTTTTTGCTCACCCAGAAACGCTGGTGAAAGTAAAAGATGCTGAAG
ATCAGTTGGGTGCACGAGTGGGTTACATCGAACTGGATCTCAACAGCGGTAAGATCCTTGAGAGTTTTCG
CCCCGAAGAACGTTTTCCAATGATGAGCACTTTTAAAGTTCTGCTATGTGGCGCGGTATTATCCCGTATT
GACGCCGGGCAAGAGCAACTCGGTCGCCGCATACACTATTCTCAGAATGACTTGGTTGAGTACTCACCAG
TCACAGAAAAGCATCTTACGGATGGCATGACAGTAAGAGAATTATGCAGTGCTGCCATAACCATGAGTGA
TAACACTGCGGCCAACTTACTTCTGACAACGATCGGAGGACCGAAGGAGCTAACCGCTTTTTTGCACAAC
ATGGGGGATCATGTAACTCGCCTTGATCGTTGGGAACCGGAGCTGAATGAAGCCATACCAAACGACGAGC
GTGACACCACGATGCCTGTAGCAATGGCAACAACGTTGCGCAAACTATTAACTGGCGAACTACTTACTCT
AGCTTCCCGGCAACAATTAATAGACTGGATGGAGGCGGATAAAGTTGCAGGACCACTTCTGCGCTCGGCC
CTTCCGGCTGGCTGGTTTATTGCTGATAAATCTGGAGCCGGTGAGCGTGGGTCTCGCGGTATCATTGCAG
CACTGGGGCCAGATGGTAAGCCCTCCCGTATCGTAGTTATCTACACGACGGGGAGTCAGGCAACTATGGA
TGAACGAAATAGACAGATCGCTGAGATAGGTGCCTCACTGATTAAGCATTGGTAACTGTCAGACCAAGTT
TACTCATATATACTTTAGATTGATTTAAAACTTCATTTTTAATTTAAAAGGATCTAGGTGAAGATCCTTT
TTGATAATCTCATGACCAAAATCCCTTAACGTGAGTTTTCGTTCCACTGAGCGTCAGACCCCGTAGAAAA
GATCAAAGGATCTTCTTGAGATCCTTTTTTTCTGCGCGTAATCTGCTGCTTGCAAACAAAAAAACCACCG
CTACCAGCGGTGGTTTGTTTGCCGGATCAAGAGCTACCAACTCTTTTTCCGAAGGTAACTGGCTTCAGCA
GAGCGCAGATACCAAATACTGTTCTTCTAGTGTAGCCGTAGTTAGGCCACCACTTCAAGAACTCTGTAGC
ACCGCCTACATACCTCGCTCTGCTAATCCTGTTACCAGTGGCTGCTGCCAGTGGCGATAAGTCGTGTCTT
ACCGGGTTGGACTCAAGACGATAGTTACCGGATAAGGCGCAGCGGTCGGGCTGAACGGGGGGTTCGTGCA
CACAGCCCAGCTTGGAGCGAACGACCTACACCGAACTGAGATACCTACAGCGTGAGCTATGAGAAAGCGC
CACGCTTCCCGAAGGGAGAAAGGCGGACAGGTATCCGGTAAGCGGCAGGGTCGGAACAGGAGAGCGCACG
AGGGAGCTTCCAGGGGGAAACGCCTGGTATCTTTATAGTCCTGTCGGGTTTCGCCACCTCTGACTTGAGC
GTCGATTTTTGTGATGCTCGTCAGGGGGGCGGAGCCTATGGAAAAACGCCAGCAACGCGGCCTTTTTACG
GTTCCTGGCCTTTTGCTGGCCTTTTGCTCACATGTTCTTTCCTGCGTTATCCCCTGATTCTGTGGATAAC
CGTATTACCGCCTTTGAGTGAGCTGATACCGCTCGCCGCAGCCGAACGACCGAGCGCAGCGAGTCAGTGA
GCGAGGAAGCGGAAGAGCGCCCAATACGCAAACCGCCTCTCCCCGCGCGTTGGCCGATTCATTAATGCAG
CTGGCACGACAGGTTTCCCGACTGGAAAGCGGGCAGTGAGCGCAACGCAATTAATGTGAGTTAGCTCACT
CATTAGGCACCCCAGGCTTTACACTTTATGCTTCCGGCTCGTATGTTGTGTGGAATTGTGAGCGGATAAC
AATTTCACACAGGAAACAGCTATGACCATGATTACGCCAAGCTCTCGAGATCTAG
